>Addgene plasmid #20198 | pRBUBR1 | addgene partial sequence | sequence record 111111 | M13pUC-Fwd 5'-CCCAGTCACGACGTTGTAAAACG-3'
ATCCGGGATCGAAGAAATGATGGTAAATGAAATAGGAAATCAAGGAGCATGAAGGCAAAAGACAAATATA
AGGGTCGAACGAAAAATAAAGTGAAAAGTGTTGATATGATGTATTTGGCTTTGCGGCGCCGAAAAAACGA
GTTTACGCAATTGCACAATCATGCTGACTCTGTGGCGGACCCGCGCTCTTGCCGGCCCGGCGATAACGCT
GGGCGTGAGGCTGTGCCCGGCGGAGTTTTTTGCGCCTGCATTTTCCAAGGTTTACCCTGCGCTAAGGGGC
GAGATTGGAGAAGCAATAAGAATGCCGGTTGGGGTTGCGATGATGACGACCACGACAACTGGTGTCATTA
TTTAAGTTGCCGAAAGAACCTGAGTGCATTTGCAACATGAGTATACTAGAAGAATGAGCCAAGACTTGCG
AGACGCGAGTTTGCCGGTGGTGCGAACAATAGAGCGACCATGACCTTGAAGGTGAGACGCGCATAACCGC
TAGAGTACTTTGAAGAGGAAACAGCAATAGGGTTGCTACCAGTATAAATAGACAGGTACATACAACACTG
GAAATGGTTGTCTGTTTGAGTACGCTTTCAATTCATTTGGGTGTGCACTTTATTATGTTACAATATGGAA
GGGAACTTTACACTTCTCCTATGCACATATATTAATTAAAGTCCAATGCTAGTAGAGAAGGGGGGTAACA
CCCCTCCGCGCTCTTTTCCGATTTTTTTCTAAACCGTGGAATATTTCGGATATCCTTTTGTTGTTTCCGG
GTGTACAATATGGACTTCCTCTTTTCTGGCAACCAAACCCATACATCGGGATTCCTATAATACCTTCGTT
GGTCTCCCTAACATGTAGGTGGCGGAGG
