>Addgene plasmid #20198 | pRBUBR1 | addgene partial sequence | sequence record 111136 | M13pUC-Rev 5'-AGCGGATAACAATTTCACACAGG-3'
GCATGCCTGCAGCTATTCGAGCCTTGACATCTTTCCATAATTTTCCTTTGTTGTGATTCTCGTACCATGA
AGTAATAGCAGTATCAAATACAGTTTGGAAAACAAAGGCACCTGCAAAGATAGTACCAACAAAAACAGCG
TTTCGTTTGAAAAAGGTTTTATATAGTGATGAAAAAGACTACTCATAATTTATGCATTGTTAGTAACCTG
AATGGAAACGCATGGAACATATTCATAGAGCTGCTGTCACCAATTTCATAAGCTTCGCTAAGTCGTTGCG
CTCATCGGTGGGAAACTAATTTCCAAAGCCCATGATACTTGGCTAAGGAAGATTCCACGGATAACATTTT
TAGCCTGAAATGTGAAGCAGCACACACACACACCAACATACCATTTTAGTCCGTATTGCTATTGTTGCTT
TACGAAATTGCGAAGGATATGAAAATCAACCTTCAACGATTATTGACTATCCGTGACAGGACATTAAATA
CAACTGCTAAGCTAAAGTTTGAGAGGGGATGTCATTAGGGAAAGGCCCAAGGATTGAGCAGCTTTTAGGT
CCTAGAATTCTTTCGGCATTGACTTCCCCGCGTTTGATTGGGTCGTGTATAATGATACATATTAACAACT
GGGGAGTTCAAAAGTTGCCTTCGCTAGATAAGGAAACTTATGATAGTCACTTCGAAGTATTTGTAATTAG
GTTGGTATTACTTCTTTGTTAATAATAAATAAAAGTCAATCGACGCGCAAATGTTTAATAATGTATAAGT
TTTTATATACAAATATGTCAACTATAAAACATAGTAGAGGGCTTGAATCTAAGCGTAATCTGGAACATCG
TATGGGTACCAAATCTCTCGCTCATCAGAGTCATCATTATCATCAGAGTCATCCTCATCGAGGTT
