>Addgene plasmid #20198 | pRBUBR1 | addgene partial sequence | sequence record 116502 | yADH1-F 5'-ATACGGCCTTCCTTCCAGTT-3'
TGCTATCAAGTATAAATAGACCTGCAATTATTAATCTTTTGTTTCCTCGTCATTGTTCTCGTTCCCTTTC
TTCCTTGTTTCTTTTTCTGCACAATATTTCAAGCTATACCAAGCATACAATCAAGGAATTCCGGATCCAT
ATGTCCGTTGCTGATGATGATTTAGGATCTTTACAAGGTCACATTAGGAGAACACTGAGGTCTATTCATA
ACCTCCCCTATTTTAGGTATACGAGAGGTCCTACTGAAAGGGCTGACATGAGCAGAGCCCTTAAAGAGTT
CATTTACAGATATCTATACTTTGTCATTTCTAACAGCGGAGAGAACTTACCTACTTTATTCAATGCTCAT
CCAAAACAAAAATTATCTAACCCAGAGCTTACTGTTTTTCCTGACAGTTTAGAAGATGCTGTGGATATTG
ATAAGATAACATCTCAACAAACTATTCCGTTTTATAAGATAGATGAATCCAGAATAGGAGACGTCCATAA
ACATACCGGAAGAAATTGTGGGAGGAAATTCAAAATAGGGGAACCCTTGTATAGGTGTCATGAGTGTGGT
TGCGATGATACTTGTGTGCTTTGTATTCATTGTTTTAATCCAAAAGATCATGTGAATCATCATGTTTGTA
CCGATATATGTACTGAATTCACTAGTGGAATTTGTGACTGTGGAGATGAAGAAGCTTGGAATTCTCCACT
TCATTGCAAAGCTGAAGAACAAGAAAACGATATATCGGAAGATCCCGCCACAAATGCCGACATAAAGGAA
GAAGATGTATGGAATGATTCAGTGAATATAGCATTAGTGGAGTTGGTTCTTGCAGAA
