[The description below was written by a language model from this plasmid's Addgene catalogue record.]
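Description:
pRBUBR1 is a yeast expression plasmid built on the YEplac181 backbone, a Saccharomyces cerevisiae–Escherichia coli shuttle vector of the episomal (YEp) class. Vectors of this family generally carry a 2μ origin for multicopy maintenance in yeast, which fits the stated purpose of overexpression, although no feature table is provided to confirm the individual elements. Selection in yeast relies on the LEU2 auxotrophic marker, which complements leucine auxotrophy in leu2 strains. In bacteria the plasmid is maintained at high copy number under ampicillin selection.

The insert is the S. cerevisiae UBR1 gene (also known as YGR184C or PTR1), which encodes the ubiquitin ligase (E3) of the N-end rule pathway. This enzyme recognises proteins bearing destabilising N-terminal residues and targets them for ubiquitin-dependent degradation. The coding sequence carries a C-terminal HA epitope tag, allowing immunodetection or immunoprecipitation of the protein. The depositor notes that the tagged Ubr1 remains active in degrading N-end rule substrates. The record does not explicitly state the promoter. The use of a yeast ADH1 forward sequencing primer suggests that an ADH1 promoter lies upstream of the insert, but this is an inference rather than a recorded fact. The restriction sites used for cloning are also unrecorded.

The construct is intended for overexpressing functional, epitope-tagged Ubr1 in yeast. It was deposited in connection with work mapping the substrate-binding sites of this ligase, so it suits studies of N-end rule substrate recognition and degradation.
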