Addgene plasmid #20198: pRBUBR1
Depositing lab: Alexander Varshavsky. Depositing organization: California Institute of Technology. Publication: Substrate-binding sites of UBR1, the ubiquitin ligase of the N-end rule pathway. Xia Z, Webster A, Du F, Piatkov K, Ghislain M, Varshavsky A. J Biol Chem. 2008 Aug 29. 283(35):24011-28. 10.1074/jbc.M802583200 PubMed 18566452.
Backbone
  Vector backbone: Yeplac 181
  Backbone size w/o insert (bp): 5741
  Vector type: Yeast Expression
  Selectable markers: LEU2
Growth in bacteria
  Bacterial resistance: Ampicillin, 100 μg/mL
  Growth temperature: 37°C
  Growth strain: DH5alpha
  Copy number: High Copy
Gene/Insert
  Gene/Insert name: UBR1
  Species: S. cerevisiae (budding yeast)
  Entrez Gene: UBR1 (a.k.a. YGR184C, PTR1)
  Tag / fusion protein: HA (C terminal on insert)
  Cloning method: Restriction Enzyme; 5′ cloning site unknown (unknown if destroyed); 3′ cloning site unknown (unknown if destroyed)
  Sequencing primers: 5′ yADH1-F; 3′ M13-puc-Rev
Terms and licenses: Academic/Nonprofit Terms; Industry Terms: Not Available to Industry
Depositor comments: Plasmid for overexpressing Ubr1ha in yeast. The ha tag is at the C-terminus of the protein and the protein is active in degrading N-end rule substrates.
How to cite: pRBUBR1 was a gift from Alexander Varshavsky (Addgene plasmid # 20198 ; http://n2t.net/addgene:20198 ; RRID:Addgene_20198)
